>Addgene plasmid #149614 | pBSV2G_Psyn-sgRNA500 | addgene full sequence | sequence record 311460 | Addgene NGS Result
GAGCGGATAACAATTTCACACAGGAAACAGCTATGACCATGATTACGAATTCGAGCTCGAATTCTAAAGA
TCTTTGACAGCTAGCTCAGTCCTAGGTATAATACTAGTGGAAGAGCCAAAGTCAACACTTATAGACAAAT
ATGATCTTTCTAACCTTCACGAAATAGCATCAGGGGGAGCACCTTTGTCTAAGGAAGTAGGAGAGGCAGT
TGCAAAGAGGTTTCATTTACCCGGAATTAGGCAAGGATATGGGTTAACAGAAACCACATCTGCAATTTTA
ATTACACCTGAAGGAGATGATAAACCAGGAGCTGTTGGGAAGGTTGTTCCTTTTTTTGAGGCTAAAGTTG
TTGATTTAGATACTGGAAAGACTTTAGGAGTTAATCAAAGAGGCGAGTTATGTGTAAGAGGACCTATGAT
AATGTCAGGATACGTAAATAATCCAGAAGCTACAAATGCATTGATAGATAAAGATGGTTGGTTACACTCA
GGCGATATAGCTTATTGGGACGAAGATGAACACTTTTTTATAGTTGATAGATTGAAATCTTTGATTAAGT
ATAAAGGTTATCAAGTAGCTCCAGCAGAATTGGAAAGTATTTTATTGCAACACCCAGCTCTTCCGTTTTA
GAGCTAGAAATAGCAAGTTAAAATAAGGCTAGTCCGTTATCAACTTGAAAAAGTGGCACCGAGTCGGTGC
TTTTTTTGAAGCTTGGGCCCGAACAAAAACTCAAAGCTTGGCACTGGCCGTCGTTTTACAACGTCGTGAC
TGGGAAAACCCTGGCGTTACCCAACTTAATCGCCTTGCAGCACATCCCCCTTTCGCCAGCTGGCGTAATA
GCGAAGAGGCCCGCACCGATCGCCCTTCCCAACAGTTGCGCAGCCTGAATGGCGAATGGCGCGGCCGCCC
TAGGTTAATACCCGAGCTTCAAGGAAGATTTCCTATTAAGGTTGAACTTAAGAGCTTAAGCATAGACGAT
TTGAAAAAAATTTTAAAACAAACAAAAAATTCTTTAATAAAACAATATGTTGCGATGTTTAAGGTTTATG
ATTTAGATTTAAAGTTTAGTGAGGAAGCTATAGATAGAATTGCAGAGCTTACTTTTAATATGAATCTTGA
GAGTGAAAATCTTGGTGCCAGAAGACTTCACGGTGTTATGGAAATAGTGCTTGCAGATCTTTTTTTTGAA
GTGCCTGGCAGTAAGTTGAAAAAATTTGAAATAAACTTGGACTATGTTAATAAAAAAATACAAATTAACG
AACAAAAAGATTTGAATTATTATATAATTTAGTTAAAAGCAATTTTAAATGAGGGAGGTTTCCATATGTT
ACGCAGCAGCAACGATGTTACGCAGCAGGGCAGTCGCCCTAAAACAAAGTTAGGTGGCTCAAGTATGGGC
ATCATTCGCACATGTAGGCTCGGCCCTGACCAAGTCAAATCCATGCGGGCTGCTCTTGATCTTTTCGGTC
GTGAGTTCGGAGACGTAGCCACCTACTCCCAACATCAGCCGGACTCCGATTACCTCGGGAACTTGCTCCG
TAGTAAGACATTCATCGCGCTTGCTGCCTTCGACCAAGAAGCGGTTGTTGGCGCTCTCGCGGCTTACGTT
CTGCCCAAGTTTGAGCAGCCGCGTAGTGAGATCTATATCTATGATCTCGCAGTCTCCGGCGAGCACCGGA
GGCAGGGCATTGCCACCGCGCTCATCAATCTCCTCAAGCATGAGGCCAACGCGCTTGGTGCTTATGTGAT
CTACGTGCAAGCAGATTACGGTGACGATCCCGCAGTGGCTCTCTATACAAAGTTGGGCATACGGGAAGAA
GTGATGCACTTTGATATCGACCCAAGTACCGCCACCTAACAATTCGTTCAAGCCGAGATCGGCTTACGCG
TCCAAAATCCCTTAACGTGAGTTTTCGTTCCACTGAGCGTCAGACCCCGTAGAAAAGATCAAAGGATCTT
CTTGAGATCCTTTTTTTCTGCGCGTAATCTGCTGCTTGCAAACAAAAAAACCACCGCTACCAGCGGTGGT
TTGTTTGCCGGATCAAGAGCTACCAACTCTTTTTCCGAAGGTAACTGGATTCAGCAGAGCGCAGATACCA
AATACTGTTCTTCTAGTGTAGCCGTAGTTAGGCCACCACTTCAAGAACTCTGTAGCACCGCCTACATACC
TCGCTCTGCTAATCCTGTTACCAGTGGCTGCTGCCAGTGGCGATAAGTCGTGTCTTACCGGGTTGGACTC
AAGACGATAGTTACCGGATAAGGCGCAGCGGTCGGGCTGAACGGGGGGTTCGTGCACACAGCCCAGCTTG
GAGCGAACGACCTACACCGAACTGAGATACCTACAGCGTGAGCTATGAGAAAGCGCCACGCTTCCCGAAG
GGAGAAAGGCGGACAGGTATCCGGTAAGCGGCAGGGTCGGAACAGGAGAGCGCACGAGGGAGCTTCCAGG
GGGAAACGCCTGGTATCTTTATAGTCCTGTCGGGTTTCGCCACCTCTGACTTGAGCGTCGATTTTTGTGA
TGCTCGTCAGGGGGGCGGAGCCTATGGAAAAACGCCAGCAACGCGGCCTTTTTACGGTTCCTGGCCTTTT
GCTGGCCTTTTGCTCACATGTTCTTTCCTGCACTAGATCCCCGGCAAGTTCATCCTTAGGGTTTTCATAT
CTCTTAAAAAGTCAATTTCTGCTTGATTAATTTCTTGTGGATTATTGTTTTTGCGGTTTTTCATTTTTTA
TCTCCTTGAGTATTGAATTTTTTCTTATATATAAAATATAGCAAAAACTATTTTTGCCAACTTTTTTACA
AAAAATTTTTTATTAAAACACTTAGGGCTTTGCTAAATTCTCTTTTAAAAGAACTTAGTAAAGCCCTATG
GATTTAAGAACTGATTATACTTACGTAGTAAAAATACTACAGATATTAATAGTATAGACCATATCAAAAT
CATAATCAATTTATATTTATCTAAAATTGTGGTCCATACAAAATACAAAAAAATTAGGTTTTTCTAAATT
CTATTTTAAAAGAACTTAGTAACACCTAATCTCTAAATTACTTACAAAATTCTAAAATTAGATTTTTAGT
TCTTCATATTTCTTTAAAAGTTTTTTAAGAAAATCTTTTTGATTTTCAAAAATTTCATGCATCATAAAAC
TAGTAAATTTGGATTTTTTTTTGTAAAAATCATAACTTTCTTGGGTTTTAAGTTGAAATCTTAATGGTTT
TATTGGATTTTGCCTAGATTTTTTTAACGCCGGACTTTCTTTATCTTTTATAAAATTATAAGAATTTTTA
ATACCATTTTCTATTAAATAATCTTCTTTTATAAGCCCCTCTTGCAGTGCAGTTGCTAATCTTAAATACT
TATACGCTTGAGTTTTTGCTACATCAAAGTCTTTTATAAAATCAAGAAAAGTTTTATAACCATCAAATTT
ATAATATTGATTATCTTTTATTTCTTTTAAAATTTTAATATTTTCCACCCTGTGGAATATTTCTTTTTTG
AAATTGTCATTTAACTTTTCCTTTAGTGTCTTGTAATAAGAAATTTTACTTTCATTAATCATTAAATTTT
GTTCAACATAAGTATCTATCTTTTTTGTTAAAACTTTAACAACACGTTTTTTTTCCATAAAAATTTTCCT
TTATTTTTGCAACATTTTCCTTAATTGATATAATTGTTACTATTTTAGATTTTTTAATATCCACTTAAGA
ATTAATCCCTCACTAGAATATTTTTTATTATAGAATTCATATACATGTTTTTCTAAATCTATAAATTTAT
CAACAATTGCTTTATTATAGGGTGTATCTATCTTTTCTTTTCTTAATAATCGTCTCATATTCTTTAAATA
ACAACAAACACTGCCGGTTTTAAACCTAAATTCTATGTAATATATTTTTGAAAAAGTATATACATTTTCA
ACCCCGTTTATTTCATACTTTACAAAAACATTATTTATTGGTTTTCTATAACCATAGTAAATGCCTAAAA
ATTTGTCCCCGTCTTTCATAGGATATAGATAAAGTTTTTGAATCTCTGATTTATCTAATAATTTTTCAAA
AAAAATTATACACCGCTTTTGTTTGTTACTAACTACTCTATGCAATGCCTTTAATATTTTTGTGTGATAT
ATATTTTTATCACCTTTTTTTTCTTTCAGCAGGAAGATACTTTCTTTTGGAAATTTAATTTTTTGTTCAT
TTATTCTTGCAGCCTTAAGTCCGATTTTCATATTTAATCCTTATATAGCCTTTCTATTTAATTCTTTTAA
ACTCAATAAACTTTTTTGGTTTTTCATTAGTTCTAATAATTCGCAATAATATGTGCAAAACACTTTATTG
TATTCTATTTTCTTTTGGTTATTCAAATATTCTTTTATAATTGGCTTTAGAAGTTCAATATTTACTTCTT
TTTTTAGTTGTTCAATAAGGATATTGAAAATGTTTGTTTTTAAATCTTGATAATTTTGTTGAGAATTTTC
TTTTTTTCTTTCAATTGACTTCTCTAATTTACGCTTTATATTGTTTAAATCGCTATATTTATGACTTTCA
ATAATAAAATGAGGCTTAAATTTGTAATTTTCGTATATTTTTTGGAAACTTGTTTCTAATTGTTTAGAAT
TATATTCATTTTTTTCAAATTCTTTTTGAGTGTTGCATAGAATTTCCTTTAATTTTTCTTGTTTTTCTTT
CATACAAGATTTAGTAAAATGTATATTTTTATTTTTTAGTAATTTAATTTCTATTATTTTTATGATTTTA
AGTATTTTGATTATATTATCTTTATCAATATTTAAATTGAATAAAATTGTAAGAAAAATTGAAAGAATTT
TTTTACATAAAAAGTTACATTTATTGAAGTAATTTCTTACTTGATACTTTTCTATTTCATTAATCTTTCT
TTCTTCTTTTATATTATTTTTATTATTTAAACACTCCTTTAAATCTACACTCCCATTTTTAGTAAATCTA
TCTTTAAGGCCCCTTGAAACTCTATTTTGAAATCTTAAATCTTTTTTTTCTTGAAAGTATTTATAGATTT
TTTGGTAACATTCTTTTTTTGAAAAATTAAGTTGATAGTATATTTCGGTCCCCAAATTTACCCCTAAGTG
TTTGTGATAATTAGTTGTGACTTTAAATTCTTTTTCTAATTTGTAAAGGTAATTTTGCAGTGTTTTTAGT
TTAACGGGTGTTTGACTATTTCTTTTAAGGTTTTCATTAAAGTAATAGAGTATGTTTTTTTGTGTGTATT
TCTTATATGTTTTATTTATGTACGCTAGTGTTGAGATAAGGACTACTAATTTATACTGTAATTTATTGTA
GCAAGTTGTGGTTTTACTGGTTTTGTTTATATTAGATAAGTTTTCCATTTATAGCTCCTTGAATACCGGA
TTTTTTATCTATAAAGTATATATATCACAATTTTGATTTAAAAGTAAATTCTTTTTTTAAAAATACAAAA
ATTTTTTATAAATTATATAGACCATGATATTGTATTAATACTAATTGATTTTAATTTAAGGTTGAACTAA
AATAAACATAGTTTTGTAGAAAATAATTTTTCATTATTTTGCTACTTGATATTGGATCGTAAAAATATTA
GGGCTTTACAAAGTTCTTTTAAAAGAGAATTTAGTAAAGCCCTAAGTCTTTTAATAAAAAATTTTTTGTA
AAAAAGTTGGCAAAAATAGTTTTTGCTATATATTTATATATAAGAAAAAATTCAATACTCAAGTAGATAA
AAAATGGAAAACTTAAACAATAATCCACAAAAAATTAATCAAATAAATAAGCAAACTAATTTTATTGGTT
TTGAAAATTTTATAGAACTTGATAATCAAGTTAATCAAACTAAAGAAAAAAGTAAATTAAGTAAGATAGG
TAAGAAATTACCCGGAATAAGCAGTCAAGTCTAGTGCGGCCGCGCCCAATACGCAAACCGCCTCTCCCCG
CGCGTTGGCCGATTCATTAATGCAGCTGGCACGACAGGTTTCCCGACTGGAAAGCGGGCAGTGAGCGCAA
CGCAATTAATGTGAGTTAGCTCACTCATTAGGCACCCCAGGCTTTACACTTTATGCTTCCGGCTCGTATG
TTGTGTGGAATTGT
Features (pLannotate 1.2.2; 12 found; start..end, strand, type, name):
     44..616     +  CDS            LUCI_PHOPY (fragment): Experimental evidence at protein level: Swiss-Prot protein existence level 1. Produces green light with a wavelength of 562 nm. From Photinus pyralis (Common eastern firefly) (Lampyris pyralis).
     74..108     +  promoter       J23119(SpeI) promoter: bacterial promoter (Registry of Standard Biological Parts BBa J23119) modified to end with an SpeI site
    625..700     +  misc_RNA       gRNA scaffold: guide RNA scaffold for the Streptococcus pyogenes CRISPR/Cas9 system
    742..896     +  CDS            lacZα (fragment): LacZα fragment of β-galactosidase; lacZ fragment
    915..1289    +  CDS            hslU (fragment): HSLU_BORBU - Protein inferred from homology: Swiss-Prot protein existence level 3. ATPase subunit of a proteasome-like degradation complex; this subunit has chaperone activity. The binding of ATP and its subsequent hydrolysis by HslU are essential for unfolding of protein substrates subsequently hydrolyzed by HslV. HslU recognizes the N-terminal part of its protein substrates and unfolds these before they are guided to HslV for hydrolysis. From Borrelia burgdorferi (strain ATCC 35210 / B31 / CIP 102532 / DSM 4680).
   1326..1859    +  CDS            GmR: gentamycin acetyltransferase; aacC1; confers resistance to gentamycin
   1962..2550    +  rep_origin     ori: high-copy-number ColE1/pMB1/pBR322/pUC origin of replication
   3516..3532    -  promoter       ADH1 promoter (fragment): S. cerevisiae ADH1; promoter for alcohol dehydrogenase 1
   5922..6014    +  CDS            lacI (fragment): lac repressor; lacI; The lac repressor binds to the lac operator to inhibit transcription in E. coli. This inhibition can be relieved by adding lactose or isopropyl-β-D-thiogalactopyranoside (IPTG).
   6027..6048    +  protein_bind   CAP binding site: CAP binding activates transcription in the presence of cAMP. E. coli catabolite activator protein
   6063..6093    +  promoter       lac promoter: promoter for the E. coli lac operon
   6101..13      +  protein_bind   lac operator (across the origin): The lac repressor binds to the lac operator to inhibit transcription in E. coli. This inhibition can be relieved by adding lactose or isopropyl-β-D-thiogalactopyranoside (IPTG). lac repressor encoded by lacI
