[The description below was written by a language model from this plasmid's Addgene catalogue record and pLannotate feature annotations shown in this document.]
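Description:
pBSV2G_Psyn-sgRNA500 is an empty parental vector for expressing single guide RNAs in the Lyme disease spirochete Borrelia burgdorferi, built on the pBSV2G_2 backbone as part of a CRISPR interference platform for selective downregulation of gene expression in that organism. It is catalogued as a bacterial expression/CRISPR plasmid of about 6.1 kb. In E. coli it is maintained as a high-copy plasmid through a ColE1/pUC-type origin and selected with gentamicin via the aacC1 gentamicin acetyltransferase gene. A Borrelia-derived segment annotated as an hslU fragment lies immediately upstream of the resistance gene, but the record does not state its role. A large stretch between the E. coli origin and the lac-derived elements carries no meaningful annotation, and the elements that support replication in B. burgdorferi are not identified in the feature table.

The payload is an sgRNA cassette driven by the promoter recorded as Psyn, which the annotation matches to the strong constitutive synthetic promoter J23119 (SpeI variant). Downstream of the promoter sits a roughly 500 nt region annotated as a firefly luciferase fragment, followed directly by the Streptococcus pyogenes Cas9 guide RNA scaffold. Given the "sgRNA500" name and the "empty gRNA cassette" description, this luciferase-derived piece most plausibly serves as a non-coding filler to be swapped for a target-specific spacer, although the record does not say so explicitly. No Cas9 or dCas9 gene is annotated, so that component must be supplied separately. Remnants of a lacZα cloning region (lac promoter, operator, CAP site, lacI and lacZα fragments) flank the cassette, and the short ADH1 promoter hit is probably a spurious match. The plasmid serves as the starting point for cloning guides against Borrelia genes of interest.
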