Addgene plasmid #149614: pBSV2G_Psyn-sgRNA500
Purpose: (Empty Backbone) gRNA expression in B. burgdorferi, parental vector
Depositing lab: Christine Jacobs-Wagner. Depositing organization: Yale University. Publication: A CRISPR interference platform for selective downregulation of gene expression in Borrelia burgdorferi. Takacs CN, Scott M, Chang Y, Kloos ZA, Irnov I, Rosa PA, Liu J, Jacobs-Wagner C. Appl Environ Microbiol. 2020 Nov 30. pii: AEM.02519-20. doi: 10.1128/AEM.02519-20. PubMed 33257311.
Backbone
  Vector backbone: pBSV2G_2
  Backbone manufacturer: CJW lab
  Modifications to backbone: empty gRNA cassette
  Vector type: Bacterial Expression, CRISPR
Growth in bacteria
  Bacterial resistance: Gentamicin, 10 μg/mL
  Growth temperature: 30°C
  Growth strain: DH5alpha
  Copy number: High Copy
Gene/Insert
  Gene/Insert name: None
  Promoter: Psyn
  Cloning method: Gibson Cloning
  Sequencing primers: 5′ Unknown
Terms and licenses: Academic/Nonprofit Terms; Industry Terms: Not Available to Industry
How to cite: pBSV2G_Psyn-sgRNA500 was a gift from Christine Jacobs-Wagner (Addgene plasmid # 149614 ; http://n2t.net/addgene:149614 ; RRID:Addgene_149614)
